>Addgene plasmid #42896 | His-NKX3.1 | addgene partial sequence | sequence record 62386 | pBRrevBam 5'-GGTGATGTCGGCGATATAGG-3'
GGCCACGATGCGTCCGGCGTAGAGGATCGAGATCGATCTCGATCCCGCGAAATTAATACGACTCACTATA
GGGGAATTGTGAGCGGATAACAATTCCCCTCTAGAAATAATTTTGTTTAACTTTAAGAAGGAGATATACA
TATGCACCATCATCATCATCATTCTTCTGGTCTGGTGCCACGCGGTTCTGGTATGAAAGAAACCGCTGCT
GCTAAATTCGAACGCCAGCACATGGACAGCCCAGATCTGGGTACCGACGACGACGACAAGGCCATGGCTA
TGCTCAGGGTTCCGGAGCCGCGGCCCGGGGAGGCGAAAGCGGAGGGGGCCGCGCCGCCGACCCCGTCCAA
GCCGCTCACGTCCTTCCTCATCCAGGACATCCTGCGGGACGGCGCGCAGCGGCAAGGCGGCCGCACGAGC
AGCCAGAGACAGCGCGACCCGGAGCCGGAGCCAGAGCCAGAGCCAGAGGGAGGACGCAGCCGCGCCGGGG
CGCAGAACGACCAGCTGAGCACCGGGCCCCGCGCCGCGCCGGAGGAGGCCGAGACGCTGGCAGAGACCGA
GCCAGAAAGGCACTTGGGGTCTTATCTGTTGGACTCTGAAAACACTTCAGGCGCCCTTCCAAGGCTTCCC
CAAACCCCTAAGCAGCCGCAGAAGCGCTCCCGAGCTGCCTTCTCCCACACTCAGGTGATCGAGTTGGAGA
GGAAGTTCAGCCATCAGAAGTACCTGTCGGCCCCTGAACGGGCCCACCTGGCCAAGAACCTCAAGCTCAC
GGAGACCCAAGTGAAGATATGGTT
