[The description below was written by a language model from this plasmid's Addgene catalogue record.]
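Description:
His-NKX3.1 is a bacterial expression plasmid built on the Novagen pET-30a backbone (about 5.4 kb without insert) and carries the full-length human NKX3.1 (NK3 homeobox 1) cDNA. The insert was placed between the EcoRI and XhoI sites of the polylinker, although the record does not say whether those sites survived cloning. It is fused in frame to the backbone-encoded N-terminal 6xHis tag. The plasmid is selected with kanamycin. Its copy number is listed as unknown, and no feature table is provided, so individual backbone elements are not documented in the record itself.

As a pET-series vector, pET-30a is designed for T7 promoter-driven expression, consistent with the T7 primer listed for sequencing the 5′ end of the insert. This arrangement requires a host that supplies T7 RNA polymerase. The depositor notes that the protein was produced in E. coli BL21(DE3), while a standard cloning strain (DH5alpha) is used for routine propagation, where the insert should remain essentially silent. The histidine tag allows the recombinant protein to be captured by immobilised metal affinity chromatography.

NKX3.1 is a homeodomain transcription factor, and the associated publication concerns interactions of its acidic domain and SRF-interacting motifs with the homeodomain. The construct is therefore suited to producing purified full-length NKX3.1 for biochemical and biophysical studies of intramolecular and protein–protein interactions.
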