Addgene plasmid #42896: His-NKX3.1
Depositing lab: Edward Gelmann. Depositing organization: Georgetown University. Publication: Interactions of the acidic domain and SRF interacting motifs with the NKX3.1 homeodomain. Ju JH, Maeng JS, Lee DY, Piszczek G, Gelmann EP, Gruschus JM. Biochemistry. 2009 Nov 10;48(44):10601-7. doi: 10.1021/bi9013374. PubMed 19780584.
Backbone
  Vector backbone: pET-30a
  Backbone manufacturer: Novagen
  Backbone size w/o insert (bp): 5400
  Vector type: Bacterial Expression
Growth in bacteria
  Bacterial resistance: Kanamycin, 50 μg/mL
  Growth temperature: 37°C
  Growth strain: DH5alpha
  Copy number: Unknown
Gene/Insert
  Gene/Insert name: NKX3.1 (alt name: NK3 homeobox 1)
  Species: H. sapiens (human)
  Entrez Gene: NKX3-1 (a.k.a. BAPX2, NKX3, NKX3.1, NKX3A)
  Tag / fusion protein: 6xHis (N terminal on backbone)
  Cloning method: Restriction Enzyme; 5′ cloning site EcoRI (unknown if destroyed); 3′ cloning site XhoI (unknown if destroyed)
  Sequencing primers: 5′ T7
Terms and licenses: Academic/Nonprofit Terms; Industry Terms: Not Available to Industry
Depositor comments: This is a full length NKX3.1 cDNA construct. Protein expressed in E.coli BL21(DE3) competent cells
How to cite: His-NKX3.1 was a gift from Edward Gelmann (Addgene plasmid # 42896 ; http://n2t.net/addgene:42896 ; RRID:Addgene_42896)
